>Addgene plasmid #239635 | pXYB164 | addgene full sequence | sequence record 477068 | Addgene NGS Result
GTCAAGAGTCCCCCGTGTTCTCTCCAAATGAAATGAACTTCCTTATATAGAGGAAGGGTCTTGCGAAGGA
TAGTGGGATTGTGCGTCATCCCTTACGTCAGTGGAGATATCACATCAATCCACTTGCTTTGAAGACGTGG
TTGGAACGTCTTCTTTTTCCACGATGCTCCTCGTGGGTGGGGGTCCATCTTTGGGACCACTGTCGGCAGA
GGCATCTTCAACGATGGCCTTTCCTTTATCGCAATGATGGCATTTGTAGGAGCCACCTTCCTTTTCCACT
ATCTTCACAATAAAGTGACAGATAGCTGGGCAATGGAATCCGAGGAGGTTTCCGGATATTACCCTTTGTT
GAAAAGTCTCAATTGCCCTTTGGTCTTCTGAGACTGTATCTTTGATATTTTTGGAGTAGACAAGTGTGTC
GTGCTCCACCATGTTGACGAAGATTTTCTTCTTGTCATTGAGTCGTAAGAGACTCTGTATGAACTGTTCG
CCAGTCTTTACGGCGAGTTCTGTTAGGTCCTCTATTTGAATCTTTGACTCCATGAAGCTAAACTGAAGGC
GGGAAACGACAATCTGATCCAAGCTCAAGCTGCTCTAGCATTCGCCATTCAGGCTGCGCAACTGTTGGGA
AGGGCGATCGGTGCGGGCCTCTTCGCTATTACGCCAGCTGGCGAAAGGGGGATGTGCTGCAAGGCGATTA
AGTTGGGTAACGCCAGGGTTTTCCCAGTCACGACGTTGTAAAACGACGGCCAGTGCCAAGCTTGCATGCC
TGCAGGTCCCCAGATTAGCCTTTTCAATTTCAGAAAGAATGCTAACCCACAGATGGTTAGAGAGGCTTAC
GCAGCAGGTCTCATCAAGACGATCTACCCGAGCAATAATCTCCAGGAAATCAAATACCTTCCCAAGAAGG
TTAAAGATGCAGTCAAAAGATTCAGGACTAACTGCATCAAGAACACAGAGAAAGATATATTTCTCAAGAT
CAGAAGTACTATTCCAGTATGGACGATTCAAGGCTTGCTTCACAAACCAAGGCAAGTAATAGAGATTGGA
GTCTCTAAAAAGGTAGTTCCCACTGAATCAAAGGCCATGGAGTCAAAGATTCAAATAGAGGACCTAACAG
AACTCGCCGTAAAGACTGGCGAACAGTTCATACAGAGTCTCTTACGACTCAATGACAAGAAGAAAATCTT
CGTCAACATGGTGGAGCACGACACACTTGTCTACTCCAAAAATATCAAAGATACAGTCTCAGAAGACCAA
AGGGCAATTGAGACTTTTCAACAAAGGGTAATATCCGGAAACCTCCTCGGATTCCATTGCCCAGCTATCT
GTCACTTTATTGTGAAGATAGTGGAAAAGGAAGGTGGCTCCTACAAATGCCATCATTGCGATAAAGGAAA
GGCCATCGTTGAAGATGCCTCTGCCGACAGTGGTCCCAAAGATGGACCCCCACCCACGAGGAGCATCGTG
GAAAAAGAAGACGTTCCAACCACGTCTTCAAAGCAAGTGGATTGATGTGATATCTCCACTGACGTAAGGG
ATGACGCACAATCCCACTATCCTTCGCAAGACCCTTCCTCTATATAAGGAAGTTCATTTCATTTGGAGAG
AACACGGGGGACTCAAACATTACTCATTCACAAAACCATCTTAAAGCAACTACACAAGTCTTGAAATTTT
CTCATATTTTCTATTTACTATATAAACTTTTAATCAAATCAAGATTAAAGTTAATTAAATGAGCAAAGGA
GAAGAACTTTTCACTGGAGTTGTCCCAATTCTTGTTGAATTAGATGGTGATGTTAATGGGCACAAATTTT
CTGTCCGTGGAGAGGGTGAAGGTGATGCTACAAACGGAAAACTCACCCTTAAATTTATTTGCACTACTGG
AAAACTACCTGTTCCGTGGCCAACACTTGTCACTACTCTGACCTATGGTGTTCAATGCTTTTCCCGTTAT
CCGGATCACATGAAACGGCATGACTTTTTCAAGAGTGCCATGCCCGAAGGTTATGTACAGGAACGCACTA
TATCTTTCAAAGATGACGGGACCTACAAGACGCGTGCTGAAGTCAAGTTTGAAGGTGATACCCTTGTTAA
TCGTATCGAGTTAAAGGGTATTGATTTTAAAGAAGATGGAAACATTCTTGGACACAAACTCGAGTACAAC
TTTAACTCACACAATGTATACATCACGGCAGACAAACAAAAGAATGGAATCAAAGCTAACTTCAAAATTC
GCCACAACGTTGAAGATGGTTCCGTTCAACTAGCAGACCATTATCAACAAAATACTCCAATTGGCGATGG
CCCTGTCCTTTTACCAGACAACCATTACCTGTCGACACAATCTGTCCTTTCGAAAGATCCCAACGAAAAG
CGTGACCACATGGTCCTTCTTGAGTTTGTAACTGCTGCTGGGATTACACATGGCATGGATGAGCTCTACA
AAGGAAGCGGAGCTACTAACTTCAGCCTGCTGAAGCAGGCTGGAGACGTGGAGGAGAACCCTGGACCTAT
GACAACCTTCAAAATCGAGTCCCGGATCCACGGCAACCTCAACGGGGAGAAGTTCGAGTTGGTTGGAGGT
GGAGTAGGTGAGGAGGGTCGCCTCGAGATTGAGATGAAGACTAAAGATAAACCACTGGCATTCTCTCCCT
TCCTGCTGACCACTTGCATGGGTTACGGGTTCTACCACTTCGCCAGCTTCCCAAAGGGGATTAAGAACAT
CTATCTTCATGCTGCAACGAACGGAGGTTACACCAACACCAGGAAGGAGATCTATGAAGACGGCGGCATC
TTGGAGGTCAACTTCCGTTACACTTACGAGTTCAACAAGATCATCGGTGACGTCGAGTGCATTGGACATG
GATTCCCAAGTCAGAGTCCGATCTTCAAGGACACGATCGTGAAGAGTTGTCCCACGGTGGACCTGATGTT
GCCAATGTCCGGGAACATCATCGCCAGCTCCTACGCTTACGCCTTCCAACTGAAGGACGGCTCTTTCTAC
ACGGCAGAAGTCAAGAACAACATAGACTTCAAGAATCCAATCCACGAGTCCTTCTCGAAGTCAGGGCCCA
TGTTCACCCACAGACGTGTCGAGGAGACTCTCACCAAGGAGAACCTTGCCATAGTGGAGTACCAGCAGGT
TTTCAACAGCGCCCCAAGAGACATGTAGATATGAAGATGAAGATGAAATATTTGGTGTGTCAAATAAAAA
GCTTGTGTGCTTAAGTTTGTGTTTTTTTCTTGGCTTGTTGTGTTATGAATTTGTGGCTTTTTCTAATATT
AAATGAATGTAAGATCTCATTATAATGAATAAACAAATGTTTCTATAATCCATTGTGAATGTTTTGTTGG
ATCTCTTCTGCAGCATATAACTACTGTATGTGCTATGGTATGGACTATGGAATATGATTAAAGATAAGAT
GGGCTCATAGAGTAAAACGAGGCGAGGGACCTATAAACCTCCCTTCATCATGCTATTTCATGATCTATTT
TATAAAATAAAGATGTAGAAAAAAGTAAGCGTAATAACCGCAAAACAAATGATTTAAAACATGGCACATA
ATGAGGAGATTAAGTTCGGTTTACGTTTATTTTAGTACTAATTGTAACGTGAGACTACGTATCGGGAATC
GCCTAATTAAAGCATTAATGCGAACCTGATTAGATTCACCGACCCTCCTATCGTGTCGACCTTTCTGTTT
CTTAGAATTTTTTGGTAGTCTATGTACTAATAATGTCAGCTTCGTATTTATTTCATAAGCAATTTGCATT
TGCAATTTGTTTTTTACTTTTATTTTTATTGTATTGTGGAATGTGGACTCGTACCAACATGAAGTTATAT
ACCACCAAAAAAATTACAGTTAGTCAAAAGATTCACGAGTGAGAGCTACTTATGATTGTCTTTTACGTAT
ATGTCTAATTGTCTATTTGCTCAATAATCTTTGTACTTTCTTTTGTCGTTGATAAAATCACAAAGTTCCA
AAAGTAATCGAATGATTTGCTTTTAAGAAAAGAAGAGCTCAATAATTCAACATATATCTGTACACAATTA
CCGCCTTTGAGTGAGCTCTAGATGCCACCTGACGTCTAAGAAGAATTCGTAATCATGGTCATAGCTGTTT
CCTGTGTGAAATTGTTATCCGCTCACAATTCCACACAACATACGAGCCGGAAGCATAAAGTGTAAAGCCT
GGGGTGCCTAATGAGTGAGCTAACTCACATTAATTGCGTTGCGCTCACTGCCCGCTTTCCAGTCGGGAAA
CCTGTCGTGCCAGCTGCATTAATGAATCGGCCAACGCGCGGGGAGAGGCGGTTTGCGTATTGGCTAGAGC
AGCTTGCCAACATGGTGGAGCACGACACTCTCGTCTACTCCAAGAATATCAAAGATACAGTCTCAGAAGA
CCAAAGGGCTATTGAGACTTTTCAACAAAGGGTAATATCGGGAAACCTCCTCGGATTCCATTGCCCAGCT
ATCTGTCACTTCATCAAAAGGACAGTAGAAAAGGAAGGTGGCACCTACAAATGCCATCATTGCGATAAAG
GAAAGGCTATCGTTCAAGATGCCTCTGCCGACAGTGGTCCCAAAGATGGACCCCCACCCACGAGGAGCAT
CGTGGAAAAAGAAGACGTTCCAACCACGTCTTCAAAGCAAGTGGATTGATGTGAACATGGTGGAGCACGA
CACTCTCGTCTACTCCAAGAATATCAAAGATACAGTCTCAGAAGACCAAAGGGCTATTGAGACTTTTCAA
CAAAGGGTAATATCGGGAAACCTCCTCGGATTCCATTGCCCAGCTATCTGTCACTTCATCAAAAGGACAG
TAGAAAAGGAAGGTGGCACCTACAAATGCCATCATTGCGATAAAGGAAAGGCTATCGTTCAAGATGCCTC
TGCCGACAGTGGTCCCAAAGATGGACCCCCACCCACGAGGAGCATCGTGGAAAAAGAAGACGTTCCAACC
ACGTCTTCAAAGCAAGTGGATTGATGTGATATCTCCACTGACGTAAGGGATGACGCACAATCCCACTATC
CTTCGCAAGACCCTTCCTCTATATAAGGAAGTTCATTTCATTTGGAGAGGACACGCTGAAATCACCAGTC
TCTCTCTACAAATCTATCTCTCTCGAGCTTTCGCAGATCCCGGGGGGCAATGAGATATGGGGATTGAACA
AGATGGATTGCACGCAGGTTCTCCGGCCGCTTGGGTGGAGAGGCTATTCGGCTATGACTGGGCACAACAG
ACAATCGGCTGCTCTGATGCCGCCGTGTTCCGGCTGTCAGCGCAGGGGCGCCCGGTTCTTTTTGTCAAGA
CCGACCTGTCCGGTGCCCTGAATGAACTCCAGGACGAGGCAGCGCGGCTATCGTGGCTGGCCACGACGGG
CGTTCCTTGCGCAGCTGTGCTCGACGTTGTCACTGAAGCGGGAAGGGACTGGCTGCTATTGGGCGAAGTG
CCGGGGCAGGATCTCCTGTCATCTCACCTTGCTCCTGCCGAGAAAGTATCCATCATGGCTGATGCAATGC
GGCGGCTGCATACGCTTGATCCGGCTACCTGCCCATTCGACCACCAAGCGAAACATCGCATCGAGCGAGC
ACGTACTCGGATGGAAGCCGGTCTTGTCGATCAGGATGATCTGGACGAAGAGCATCAGGGGCTCGCGCCA
GCCGAACTGTTCGCCAGGCTCAAGGCGCGCATGCCCGACGGCGAGGATCTCGTCGTGACACATGGCGATG
CCTGCTTGCCGAATATCATGGTGGAAAATGGCCGCTTTTCTGGATTCATCGACTGTGGCCGGCTGGGTGT
GGCGGACCGCTATCAGGACATAGCGTTGGCTACCCGTGATATTGCTGAAGAGCTTGGCGGCGAATGGGCT
GACCGCTTCCTCGTGCTTTACGGTATCGCCGCTCCCGATTCGCAGCGCATCGCCTTCTATCGCCTTCTTG
ACGAGTTCTTCTGAAGTAGATGCCGACCGGATCTGTCGATCGACAAGCTCGAGTTTCTCCATAATAATGT
GTGAGTAGTTCCCAGATAAGGGAATTAGGGTTCCTATAGGGTTTCGCTCATGTGTTGAGCATATAAGAAA
CCCTTAGTATGTATTTGTATTTGTAAAATACTTCTATCAATAAAATTTCTAATTCCTAAAACCAAAATCC
AGTACTAAAATCCAGATCCCCCGAATTAATTCGGCGTTAATTCAGTACATTAAAAACGTCCGCAATGTGT
TATTAAGTTGTCTAAGCGTCAATTTGTTTACACCACAATATATCCTGCCACCAGCCAGCCAACAGCTCCC
CGACCGGCAGCTCGGCACAAAATCACCACTCGATACAGGCAGCCCATCAGTCCGGGACGGCGTCAGCGGG
AGAGCCGTTGTAAGGCGGCAGACTTTGCTCATGTTACCGATGCTATTCGGAAGAACGGCAACTAAGCTGC
CGGGTTTGAAACACGGATGATCTCGCGGAGGGTAGCATGTTGATTGTAACGATGACAGAGCGTTGCTGCC
TGTGATCACCGCGGTTTCAAAATCGGCTCCGTCGATACTATGTTATACGCCAACTTTGAAAACAACTTTG
AAAAAGCTGTTTTCTGGTATTTAAGGTTTTAGAATGCAAGGAACAGTGAATTGGAGTTCGTCTTGTTATA
ATTAGCTTCTTGGGGTATCTTTAAATACTGTAGAAAAGAGGAAGGAAATAATAAATGGCTAAAATGAGAA
TATCACCGGAATTGAAAAAACTGATCGAAAAATACCGCTGCGTAAAAGATACGGAAGGAATGTCTCCTGC
TAAGGTATATAAGCTGGTGGGAGAAAATGAAAACCTATATTTAAAAATGACGGACAGCCGGTATAAAGGG
ACCACCTATGATGTGGAACGGGAAAAGGACATGATGCTATGGCTGGAAGGAAAGCTGCCTGTTCCAAAGG
TCCTGCACTTTGAACGGCATGATGGCTGGAGCAATCTGCTCATGAGTGAGGCCGATGGCGTCCTTTGCTC
GGAAGAGTATGAAGATGAACAAAGCCCTGAAAAGATTATCGAGCTGTATGCGGAGTGCATCAGGCTCTTT
CACTCCATCGACATATCGGATTGTCCCTATACGAATAGCTTAGACAGCCGCTTAGCCGAATTGGATTACT
TACTGAATAACGATCTGGCCGATGTGGATTGCGAAAACTGGGAAGAAGACACTCCATTTAAAGATCCGCG
CGAGCTGTATGATTTTTTAAAGACGGAAAAGCCCGAAGAGGAACTTGTCTTTTCCCACGGCGACCTGGGA
GACAGCAACATCTTTGTGAAAGATGGCAAAGTAAGTGGCTTTATTGATCTTGGGAGAAGCGGCAGGGCGG
ACAAGTGGTATGACATTGCCTTCTGCGTCCGGTCGATCAGGGAGGATATCGGGGAAGAACAGTATGTCGA
GCTATTTTTTGACTTACTGGGGATCAAGCCTGATTGGGAGAAAATAAAATATTATATTTTACTGGATGAA
TTGTTTTAGTACCTAGAATGCATGACCAAAATCCCTTAACGTGAGTTTTCGTTCCACTGAGCGTCAGACC
CCGTAGAAAAGATCAAAGGATCTTCTTGAGATCCTTTTTTTCTGCGCGTAATCTGCTGCTTGCAAACAAA
AAAACCACCGCTACCAGCGGTGGTTTGTTTGCCGGATCAAGAGCTACCAACTCTTTTTCCGAAGGTAACT
GGCTTCAGCAGAGCGCAGATACCAAATACTGTCCTTCTAGTGTAGCCGTAGTTAGGCCACCACTTCAAGA
ACTCTGTAGCACCGCCTACATACCTCGCTCTGCTAATCCTGTTACCAGTGGCTGCTGCCAGTGGCGATAA
GTCGTGTCTTACCGGGTTGGACTCAAGACGATAGTTACCGGATAAGGCGCAGCGGTCGGGCTGAACGGGG
GGTTCGTGCACACAGCCCAGCTTGGAGCGAACGACCTACACCGAACTGAGATACCTACAGCGTGAGCTAT
GAGAAAGCGCCACGCTTCCCGAAGGGAGAAAGGCGGACAGGTATCCGGTAAGCGGCAGGGTCGGAACAGG
AGAGCGCACGAGGGAGCTTCCAGGGGGAAACGCCTGGTATCTTTATAGTCCTGTCGGGTTTCGCCACCTC
TGACTTGAGCGTCGATTTTTGTGATGCTCGTCAGGGGGGCGGAGCCTATGGAAAAACGCCAGCAACGCGG
CCTTTTTACGGTTCCTGGCCTTTTGCTGGCCTTTTGCTCACATGTTCTTTCCTGCGTTATCCCCTGATTC
TGTGGATAACCGTATTACCGCCTTTGAGTGAGCTGATACCGCTCGCCGCAGCCGAACGACCGAGCGCAGC
GAGTCAGTGAGCGAGGAAGCGGAAGAGCGCCTGATGCGGTATTTTCTCCTTACGCATCTGTGCGGTATTT
CACACCGCATATGGTGCACTCTCAGTACAATCTGCTCTGATGCCGCATAGTTAAGCCAGTATACACTCCG
CTATCGCTACGTGACTGGGTCATGGCTGCGCCCCGACACCCGCCAACACCCGCTGACGCGCCCTGACGGG
CTTGTCTGCTCCCGGCATCCGCTTACAGACAAGCTGTGACCGTCTCCGGGAGCTGCATGTGTCAGAGGTT
TTCACCGTCATCACCGAAACGCGCGAGGCAGGGTGCCTTGATGTGGGCGCCGGCGGTCGAGTGGCGACGG
CGCGGCTTGTCCGCGCCCTGGTAGATTGCCTGGCCGTAGGCCAGCCATTTTTGAGCGGCCAGCGGCCGCG
ATAGGCCGACGCGAAGCGGCGGGGCGTAGGGAGCGCAGCGACCGAAGGGTAGGCGCTTTTTGCAGCTCTT
CGGCTGTGCGCTGGCCAGACAGTTATGCACAGGCCAGGCGGGTTTTAAGAGTTTTAATAAGTTTTAAAGA
GTTTTAGGCGGAAAAATCGCCTTTTTTCTCTTTTATATCAGTCACTTACATGTGTGACCGGTTCCCAATG
TACGGCTTTGGGTTCCCAATGTACGGGTTCCGGTTCCCAATGTACGGCTTTGGGTTCCCAATGTACGTGC
TATCCACAGGAAAGAGACCTTTTCGACCTTTTTCCCCTGCTAGGGCAATTTGCCCTAGCATCTGCTCCGT
ACATTAGGAACCGGCGGATGCTTCGCCCTCGATCAGGTTGCGGTAGCGCATGACTAGGATCGGGCCAGCC
TGCCCCGCCTCCTCCTTCAAATCGTACTCCGGCAGGTCATTTGACCCGATCAGCTTGCGCACGGTGAAAC
AGAACTTCTTGAACTCTCCGGCGCTGCCACTGCGTTCGTAGATCGTCTTGAACAACCATCTGGCTTCTGC
CTTGCCTGCGGCGCGGCGTGCCAGGCGGTAGAGAAAACGGCCGATGCCGGGATCGATCAAAAAGTAATCG
GGGTGAACCGTCAGCACGTCCGGGTTCTTGCCTTCTGTGATCTCGCGGTACATCCAATCAGCTAGCTCGA
TCTCGATGTACTCCGGCCGCCCGGTTTCGCTCTTTACGATCTTGTAGCGGCTAATCAAGGCTTCACCCTC
GGATACCGTCACCAGGCGGCCGTTCTTGGCCTTCTTCGTACGCTGCATGGCAACGTGCGTGGTGTTTAAC
CGAATGCAGGTTTCTACCAGGTCGTCTTTCTGCTTTCCGCCATCGGCTCGCCGGCAGAACTTGAGTACGT
CCGCAACGTGTGGACGGAACACGCGGCCGGGCTTGTCTCCCTTCCCTTCCCGGTATCGGTTCATGGATTC
GGTTAGATGGGAAACCGCCATCAGTACCAGGTCGTAATCCCACACACTGGCCATGCCGGCCGGCCCTGCG
GAAACCTCTACGTGCCCGTCTGGAAGCTCGTAGCGGATCACCTCGCCAGCTCGTCGGTCACGCTTCGACA
GACGGAAAACGGCCACGTCCATGATGCTGCGACTATCGCGGGTGCCCACGTCATAGAGCATCGGAACGAA
AAAATCTGGTTGCTCGTCGCCCTTGGGCGGCTTCCTAATCGACGGCGCACCGGCTGCCGGCGGTTGCCGG
GATTCTTTGCGGATTCGATCAGCGGCCGCTTGCCACGATTCACCGGGGCGTGCTTCTGCCTCGATGCGTT
GCCGCTGGGCGGCCTGCGCGGCCTTCAACTTCTCCACCAGGTCATCACCCAGCGCCGCGCCGATTTGTAC
CGGGCCGGATGGTTTGCGACCGCTCACGCCGATTCCTCGGGCTTGGGGGTTCCAGTGCCATTGCAGGGCC
GGCAGGCAACCCAGCCGCTTACGCCTGGCCAACCGCCCGTTCCTCCACACATGGGGCATTCCACGGCGTC
GGTGCCTGGTTGTTCTTGATTTTCCATGCCGCCTCCTTTAGCCGCTAAAATTCATCTACTCATTTATTCA
TTTGCTCATTTACTCTGGTAGCTGCGCGATGTATTCAGATAGCAGCTCGGTAATGGTCTTGCCTTGGCGT
ACCGCGTACATCTTCAGCTTGGTGTGATCCTCCGCCGGCAACTGAAAGTTGACCCGCTTCATGGCTGGCG
TGTCTGCCAGGCTGGCCAACGTTGCAGCCTTGCTGCTGCGTGCGCTCGGACGGCCGGCACTTAGCGTGTT
TGTGCTTTTGCTCATTTTCTCTTTACCTCATTAACTCAAATGAGTTTTGATTTAATTTCAGCGGCCAGCG
CCTGGACCTCGCGGGCAGCGTCGCCCTCGGGTTCTGATTCAAGAACGGTTGTGCCGGCGGCGGCAGTGCC
TGGGTAGCTCACGCGCTGCGTGATACGGGACTCAAGAATGGGCAGCTCGTACCCGGCCAGCGCCTCGGCA
ACCTCACCGCCGATGCGCGTGCCTTTGATCGCCCGCGACACGACAAAGGCCGCTTGTAGCCTTCCATCCG
TGACCTCAATGCGCTGCTTAACCAGCTCCACCAGGTCGGCGGTGGCCCATATGTCGTAAGGGCTTGGCTG
CACCGGAATCAGCACGAAGTCGGCTGCCTTGATCGCGGACACAGCCAAGTCCGCCGCCTGGGGCGCTCCG
TCGATCACTACGAAGTCGCGCCGGCCGATGGCCTTCACGTCGCGGTCAATCGTCGGGCGGTCGATGCCGA
CAACGGTTAGCGGTTGATCTTCCCGCACGGCCGCCCAATCGCGGGCACTGCCCTGGGGATCGGAATCGAC
TAACAGAACATCGGCCCCGGCGAGTTGCAGGGCGCGGGCTAGATGGGTTGCGATGGTCGTCTTGCCTGAC
CCGCCTTTCTGGTTAAGTACAGCGATAACCTTCATGCGTTCCCCTTGCGTATTTGTTTATTTACTCATCG
CATCATATACGCAGCGACCGCATGACGCAAGCTGTTTTACTCAAATACACATCACCTTTTTAGACGGCGG
CGCTCGGTTTCTTCAGCGGCCAAGCTGGCCGGCCAGGCCGCCAGCTTGGCATCAGACAAACCGGCCAGGA
TTTCATGCAGCCGCACGGTTGAGACGTGCGCGGGCGGCTCGAACACGTACCCGGCCGCGATCATCTCCGC
CTCGATCTCTTCGGTAATGAAAAACGGTTCGTCCTGGCCGTCCTGGTGCGGTTTCATGCTTGTTCCTCTT
GGCGTTCATTCTCGGCGGCCGCCAGGGCGTCGGCCTCGGTCAATGCGTCCTCACGGAAGGCACCGCGCCG
CCTGGCCTCGGTGGGCGTCACTTCCTCGCTGCGCTCAAGTGCGCGGTACAGGGTCGAGCGATGCACGCCA
AGCAGTGCAGCCGCCTCTTTCACGGTGCGGCCTTCCTGGTCGATCAGCTCGCGGGCGTGCGCGATCTGTG
CCGGGGTGAGGGTAGGGCGGGGGCCAAACTTCACGCCTCGGGCCTTGGCGGCCTCGCGCCCGCTCCGGGT
GCGGTCGATGATTAGGGAACGCTCGAACTCGGCAATGCCGGCGAACACGGTCAACACCATGCGGCCGGCC
GGCGTGGTGGTGTCGGCCCACGGCTCTGCCAGGCTACGCAGGCCCGCGCCGGCCTCCTGGATGCGCTCGG
CAATGTCCAGTAGGTCGCGGGTGCTGCGGGCCAGGCGGTCTAGCCTGGTCACTGTCACAACGTCGCCAGG
GCGTAGGTGGTCAAGCATCCTGGCCAGCTCCGGGCGGTCGCGCCTGGTGCCGGTGATCTTCTCGGAAAAC
AGCTTGGTGCAGCCGGCCGCGTGCAGTTCGGCCCGTTGGTTGGTCAAGTCCTGGTCGTCGGTGCTGACGC
GGGCATAGCCCAGCAGGCCAGCGGCGGCGCTCTTGTTCATGGCGTAATGTCTCCGGTTCTAGTCGCAAGT
ATTCTACTTTATGCGACTAAAACACGCGACAAGAAAACGCCAGGAAAAGGGCAGGGCGGCAGCCTGTCGC
GTAACTTAGGACTTGTGCGACATGTCGTTTTCAGAAGACGGCTGCACTGAACGTCAGAAGCCGACTGCAC
TATAGCAGCGGAGGGGTTGGATCAAAGTACTTTGATCCCGAGGGGAACCCTGTGGTTGGCATGCACATAC
AAATGGACGAACGGATAAACCTTTTCACGCCCTTTTAAATATCCGATTATTCTAATAAACGCTCTTTTCT
CTTAGGTTTACCCGCCAATATATCCTGTCAAACACTGATAGTTTAATTCCCGATCTAGTAACATAGATGA
CACCGCGCGCGATAATTTATCCTAGTTTGCGCGCTATATTTTGTTTTCTATCGCGTATTAAATGTATAAT
TGCGGGACTCTAATCATAAAAACCCATCTCATAAATAACGTCATGCATTACATGTTAATTATTACATGCT
TAACGTAATTCAACAGAAATTATATGATAATCATCGCAAGACCGGCAACAGGATTCAATCTTAAGAAACT
TTATTGCCAAATGTTTGAACGATCGGGGAAATTCGAGCTGGTCACCAATTCACACGTGATGGTGATGGTG
ATGGCTAGCGTTCTTGTAGCCGAAATCTGGAATGTTGGTCCAGCGCTCGCGAAAGACGTGCGCGGCGAGC
TTCGGCTTGCGGTCACGAGTGAACACGCCCTTCTTGTTTCCTTGGACGCGCATCACGCCCTGAGAGGTCG
CGAAGTCCGCGAAGTTCCACGCTTGCTCACCCACGAAGTTCTCAAACTCATCGAACACGACGTGGTTCGC
CTGGTAGTACTCGACTTGATATTCCTCGGTGAACATCACTGGATCAATGTCGTGAAAGCCCGCAACGGTG
TCTGCGCCGTACTCAGTGATCATGATCGGCTTTCCTGGGCAACGCTTGTTCCACGCGTGAAATTCCTGGC
GGAGATGGACTTTGGCCGCTTCGAGATCACCGCCATCGAAGTACCATCCGTTATAGCGATTGAGCGCGAT
GACGTCAATCAGTTCGGCGACTTTGTCCGTCTCCGGGGTAGCCATCACAAACAGCACGATCGTGACCGGA
CGCTTCTGTGGGTCGAGTTCCTTGGTCAGCTCCACCAACGGCTTGAAGTACTCGTACGCGCCCTCTTCCT
CAGTCGCCGCCTCGTTGGCGATGCTCCACATCACGACGCTTGGATGGTTCTTGTCACGAGACACCAGTTC
ACGGAGAACGTCTTGATGGTGCTCAAACGTCCGAATCTTCTCCCAGGTACTGACGCGCTCGCTGCCTTCG
CCGAGTCCCGTGGTGGCCATGAAGTTGAGGTGCACGCCAACTGCCGGAGTCTCGTCGATCACGACCAGAC
CCTCGCGATCCGCAAGACGCATCAACTCTTCAGAGTACGGATAGTGTGCGGTCCGGAAGCTGTTGGCGCC
GATCCATTTGAGGATATTGAAATCCATCACATTGCTCGCTTCGTTAAAGCCACGGCCGTTGATAGGAGTG
TCCTCATGTTTGCCAAAGCCCTTGAAGTAGAACGGTTTGTTGTTGATGAGGAACTTGCCGTCGTTGACTT
CCACGGTCCGCACGCCGAACGGCTCTTCATAGACATCGATGGTCAGTCCGTCGTTCACCAGTTCCACTTT
GATCTGGTAGAGATACGTGTTCAGTGGTTCCCAGAGGATGACATTCGGAATCTCCACGTTACCGCTCAGG
CCCTCGGTGCTTGCGACCACTTTGCCTTCCTCATCCACGACCGACACTTTCACGGTCTCGGCTTTGCCTT
GAAAGTCCACCGTATAGGTCACAGTCCCGGTTGGGCCATTGAAGTCGGTCACAACCGAGATGTCCTCGAC
GTACGTAAACGGGGTCGTGTAGATTTTCACCGGACGGTGCAGGCCTGCATAGTTGAAGAAGTCGAAGTTC
GGCTTGTTACGAATGACTTTTCCGAGGCCCTCTTCGTGGCGCTCGCTGTACAGCCCCACCGGGAGGGTGC
TATCGTCGAGGATGTTGTCCACGGCGACGGTGACGCGATTCATGCCATCACGCAGCGAGTTGTTGATTTC
CGCTTCGAATGGCAGGAATCCGCCCTTGTGCTCCACGACCAGCTCACCATTGACATAGACAATTGCTTTG
TGAGTTGCAGAGCCGAAGCGGAGCACGATACGCTGATCCTTCAGATAGGCCGGCACCGTGAACTCACGTT
CGTACCAGACATATCCGATATGGTTGCGGATTTCCTTGGTCACGCCAATGTCATTGTAACTGCTTGGGAC
GGCCATACTAATAGTGTCGGTCAGCTTGCTTTCGTACCACTTCTCTTCCAGTCCTTTCCCGTAGTCCAGC
TTGAAGTTCCAGACGCCATTGAGGTCGAAGACGCCACGGGTCTCGGTGTTGATCGGGTACAGACTAGTTC
GTCGGTTCTGTAACTATCATCATCATCATAGACACACGAAATAAAGTAATCAGATTATCAGTTAAAGCTA
TGTAATATTTACACCATAACCAATCAATTAAAAAATAGATCAGTTTAAAGAAAGATCAAAGCTCAAAAAA
ATAAAAAGAGAAAAGGGTCCTAACCAAGAAAATGAAGGAGAAAAACTAGAAATTTACCCTCAGATCTACC
ATG
Features (pLannotate 1.2.2; 27 found; start..end, strand, type, name):
     20..361     -  promoter       CaMV 35S promoter: strong constitutive promoter from cauliflower mosaic virus
    601..755     -  CDS            lacZα (fragment): LacZα fragment of β-galactosidase; lacZ fragment
    758..778     -  misc_feature   MCS (fragment): pUC18/19 multiple cloning site
   1269..1610    +  promoter       CaMV 35S promoter: strong constitutive promoter from cauliflower mosaic virus
   1739..2452    +  CDS            Superfolder GFP: Superfolder GFP is a basic (constitutively fluorescent) green fluorescent protein published in 2005, derived from Aequorea victoria. It is reported to be a very rapidly-maturing weak dimer.
   2677..2700    +  CDS            CopGFP (fragment): green fluorescent protein 2 from Pontellina plumata, also known as ppluGFP2 (Shagin et al., 2004)
   3180..3428    +  terminator     HSP terminator: efficient transcription terminator from the Arabidopsis thaliana heat shock protein 18.2 gene (Nagaya et al., 2010)
   4140..4162    -  protein_bind   lac operator (fragment): The lac repressor binds to the lac operator to inhibit transcription in E. coli. This inhibition can be relieved by adding lactose or isopropyl-β-D-thiogalactopyranoside (IPTG). lac repressor encoded by lacI
   4166..4196    -  promoter       lac promoter: promoter for the E. coli lac operon
   4211..4232    -  protein_bind   CAP binding site: CAP binding activates transcription in the presence of cAMP. E. coli catabolite activator protein
   4245..4333    -  CDS            lacI (fragment): lac repressor; lacI; The lac repressor binds to the lac operator to inhibit transcription in E. coli. This inhibition can be relieved by adding lactose or isopropyl-β-D-thiogalactopyranoside (IPTG).
   4423..5099    +  promoter       CaMV 35S promoter (enhanced): cauliflower mosaic virus 35S promoter with a duplicated enhancer region
   5172..5964    +  CDS            NeoR/KanR (fragment): aminoglycoside phosphotransferase from Tn5; aph(3')-II (or nptII); confers resistance to neomycin, kanamycin, and G418 (Geneticin®)
   6004..6178    +  polyA_signal   CaMV poly(A) signal: cauliflower mosaic virus polyadenylation signal
   6256..6280    -  misc_feature   LB T-DNA repeat: left border repeat from nopaline C58 T-DNA
   6705..7499    +  CDS            KanR: aminoglycoside phosphotransferase; aphA-3; confers resistance to kanamycin
   7586..8174    +  rep_origin     ori: high-copy-number ColE1/pMB1/pBR322/pUC origin of replication
   8360..8500    -  misc_feature   bom: basis of mobility region from pBR322
   8602..8641    -  CDS            rop (fragment): Rop protein, which maintains plasmids at low copy number; rop
   8844..9038    -  rep_origin     pVS1 oriV: origin of replication for the Pseudomonas plasmid pVS1 (Heeb et al., 2000)
   9104..10177   -  CDS            pVS1 RepA: replication protein from the Pseudomonas plasmid pVS1 (Heeb et al., 2000)
  10606..11235   -  CDS            pVS1 StaA: stability protein from the Pseudomonas plasmid pVS1 (Heeb et al., 2000)
  11795..12196   -  CDS            Y4CG_SINFN (fragment): Protein inferred from homology: Swiss-Prot protein existence level 3. From Sinorhizobium fredii (strain NBRC 101917 / NGR234).
  12536..12560   -  misc_feature   RB T-DNA repeat: right border repeat from nopaline C58 T-DNA
  12582..12834   -  terminator     NOS terminator: nopaline synthase terminator and poly(A) signal
  12866..12883   -  CDS            7xHis (fragment): 6xHis affinity tag
  12890..14912   -  CDS            GUSPlus™: β-glucuronidase codon-optimized Staphylococcus gusA gene with a catalase intron to ensure expression in plants but not bacteria
