[The description below was written by a language model from this plasmid's Addgene catalogue record and pLannotate feature annotations shown in this document.]
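Description:
pXYB164 is a plant binary vector built on the pCAMBIA1305.1 backbone, intended for Agrobacterium-mediated delivery of a T-DNA into plant cells. It replicates in E. coli through a ColE1/pBR322-type origin (with the bom mobilisation region) and in Agrobacterium through the pVS1 oriV, RepA and StaA functions. Bacterial selection is by kanamycin through an aphA-3 gene located outside the T-DNA borders.

Between the nopaline-type left and right border repeats there are three plant expression units. The payload is a CaMV 35S promoter driving a superfolder GFP coding sequence, terminated by the Arabidopsis HSP18.2 terminator. According to the catalogue entry, sfGFP is joined to GFPuv through a T2A "self-cleaving" peptide, so a single transcript should yield two separate fluorescent proteins. The automated annotation names only sfGFP and a short spurious-looking CopGFP match in this interval. T2A and GFPuv are not annotated, although the unannotated span before the terminator could accommodate them. A second unit is the backbone's GUSPlus reporter, a His-tagged β-glucuronidase containing a catalase intron that limits expression to plants. It is driven by a CaMV 35S promoter across the sequence origin and ends in the NOS terminator. The third is an enhanced 35S promoter driving an nptII (NeoR/KanR) sequence, annotated as a fragment, with the CaMV poly(A) signal; this would serve as a kanamycin-type plant selection marker. Remnants of the lacZα/MCS cloning region also remain.

The record gives the purpose only as expression of the linked sfGFP and GFPuv. The associated publication concerns a split ribozyme system for plant RNA imaging and genetic engineering, but this plasmid's specific role in that work is not stated.
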