Addgene plasmid #239635: pXYB164
Purpose: sfGFP linked with GFPuv via T2A expression
Depositing lab: Xiaohan Yang. Depositing organization: Oak Ridge National Laboratory. Publication: A split ribozyme system for in vivo plant RNA imaging and genetic engineering. Liu Y, Rajput R, Islam MT, Valle ID, Yao T, Agrawal R, Boone BA, Eckert CA, Abraham PE, Chen JG, Tuskan GA, Yang X. Plant Biotechnol J. 2025 May;23(5):1640-1649. doi: 10.1111/pbi.14612. Epub 2025 Feb 7. PubMed 39919021.
Backbone
  Vector backbone: pCAMBIA1305.1
  Vector type: Plant Expression, Synthetic Biology
Growth in bacteria
  Bacterial resistance: Kanamycin, 50 μg/mL
  Growth temperature: 37°C
  Growth strain: DH5alpha
  Copy number: Unknown
Gene/Insert
  Gene/Insert name: sfGFP-T2A-GFPuv
Terms and licenses: Academic/Nonprofit Terms; Industry Terms: Not Available to Industry
How to cite: pXYB164 was a gift from Xiaohan Yang (Addgene plasmid # 239635 ; http://n2t.net/addgene:239635 ; RRID:Addgene_239635)
